Addgene plasmid #148900: pT7-MS2-HA-HsHelz_1475-1942_AH
Purpose: Mammalian Expression of HsHelz_1475-1942
Depositing lab: Elisa Izaurralde. Depositing organization: Max Planck Institute for Developmental Biology. Publication: HELZ directly interacts with CCR4-NOT and causes decay of bound mRNAs. Hanet A, Rasch F, Weber R, Ruscica V, Fauser M, Raisch T, Kuzuoglu-Ozturk D, Chang CT, Bhandari D, Igreja C, Wohlbold L. Life Sci Alliance. 2019 Sep 30;2(5). pii: 2/5/e201900405. doi: 10.26508/lsa.201900405. Print 2019 Oct. PubMed 31570513.
Backbone
  Vector backbone: Unknown
  Vector type: Mammalian Expression
Growth in bacteria
  Bacterial resistance: Kanamycin, 50 μg/mL
  Growth temperature: 37°C
  Growth strain: DH5alpha
  Copy number: High Copy
Gene/Insert
  Gene/Insert name: HsHelz_1475-1942
  Species: H. sapiens (human)
  Entrez Gene: HELZ (a.k.a. DHRC, DRHC, HUMORF5)
  Cloning method: Unknown
Terms and licenses: Academic/Nonprofit Terms; Industry Terms: Not Available to Industry
Depositor comments: sequence according to the sequence of NCBI:NM_014877.3 or Uniprot.:P42694 Plasmids from this collection were made available to the research community and donated after the lab closed. Please note that the sequence provided by the depositing laboratory may be theoretical/predicted or based on Sanger sequencing results. There may be discrepancies between sequencing results obtained by Addgene and the depositor sequence. If an Addgene verified sequence is not available, please contact before placing your order to request that our lab fully sequence the plasmid.
How to cite: pT7-MS2-HA-HsHelz_1475-1942_AH was a gift from Elisa Izaurralde (Addgene plasmid # 148900 ; http://n2t.net/addgene:148900 ; RRID:Addgene_148900)
