[The description below was written by a language model from this plasmid's Addgene catalogue record and pLannotate feature annotations shown in this document.]
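Description:
pT7-MS2-HA-HsHelz_1475-1942_AH is a 5.9 kb mammalian expression plasmid encoding a C-terminal fragment (residues 1475–1942) of the human putative RNA helicase HELZ, fused at its N-terminus to the bacteriophage MS2 coat protein. The backbone is recorded as unknown. The annotated features show a high-copy ColE1/pUC origin for propagation in E. coli, an f1 origin, and a Tn5 NeoR/KanR gene placed behind tandem bacterial (bla) and SV40 early promoters and followed by an HSV TK polyadenylation signal. This arrangement gives kanamycin selection in bacteria and would allow G418 selection in mammalian cells. Several short annotated fragments (HIV-1 LTR, SV40 large T antigen, ble, bGH poly(A)) are probably backbone remnants or spurious matches rather than functional elements.

The expression cassette is driven by the CMV immediate early enhancer and promoter. A T7 promoter lies just upstream of the coding region and could in principle support in vitro transcription. The MS2 coat protein reading frame is followed by the HELZ fragment and terminated by an SV40 polyadenylation signal. The name indicates an HA epitope tag, presumably located in the short gap between MS2 and HELZ, although it was not annotated as a separate feature.

The MS2 coat protein binds specific RNA stem-loops, so such fusions are typically used in tethering assays. In these assays the protein is recruited to a reporter mRNA carrying MS2 binding sites to test its effect on mRNA stability or translation. This fits the associated study, which reports that HELZ interacts with the CCR4-NOT deadenylase complex and causes decay of bound mRNAs. The depositor notes that the supplied sequence may be theoretical or based on Sanger reads.
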