Features (pLannotate 1.2.2; 16 found; start..end, strand, type, name):
     61..364     +  enhancer       CMV enhancer: human cytomegalovirus immediate early enhancer
    365..568     +  promoter       CMV promoter: human cytomegalovirus (CMV) immediate early promoter
    564..597     +  LTR            5' LTR (truncated) (fragment): truncated 5' long terminal repeat (LTR) from HIV-1
    613..631     +  promoter       T7 promoter: promoter for bacteriophage T7 RNA polymerase
    668..1054    +  CDS            MS2: bacteriophage MS2 coat protein binds to a specific stem-loop structure in the viral RNA (Peabody, 1993)
   1079..2578    +  CDS            HELZ (fragment): HELZ_HUMAN - Also known as DRHC, KIAA0054. Experimental evidence at protein level: Swiss-Prot protein existence level 1. May act as a helicase that plays a role in RNA metabolism in multiple tissues and organs within the developing embryo. From Homo sapiens (Human).
   2592..2676    +  CDS            large T antigen (fragment): large T antigen from SV40 (simian virus 40)
   2699..2820    +  polyA_signal   SV40 poly(A) signal: SV40 polyadenylation signal
   2854..3282    -  rep_origin     f1 ori (sequence partly withheld): f1 bacteriophage origin of replication; arrow indicates direction of (+) strand synthesis
   3309..3413    +  promoter       AmpR promoter: bla
   3415..3772    +  promoter       SV40 promoter: SV40 enhancer and early promoter
   3807..4601    +  CDS            NeoR/KanR: aminoglycoside phosphotransferase from Tn5; aph(3')-II (or nptII); confers resistance to neomycin, kanamycin, and G418 (Geneticin®)
   4622..4774    +  CDS            ble (fragment): BLE_KLEPN - Experimental evidence at protein level: Swiss-Prot protein existence level 1. Binding protein with a strong affinity to the bleomycin family of antibiotics. Binds to CL990; an antimitotic-antibiotic compound. From Klebsiella pneumoniae.
   4833..4880    +  polyA_signal   HSV TK poly(A) signal: herpes simplex virus thymidine kinase polyadenylation signal (Cole and Stacy, 1985)
   4971..4987    -  polyA_signal   bGH poly(A) signal (fragment): bovine growth hormone polyadenylation signal
   5209..5797    +  rep_origin     ori: high-copy-number ColE1/pMB1/pBR322/pUC origin of replication
>Addgene plasmid #148900 | pT7-MS2-HA-HsHelz_1475-1942_AH | depositor full sequence | sequence record 291348 | Full Sequence
TAGTTATTAATAGTAATCAATTACGGGGTCATTAGTTCATAGCCCATATATGGAGTTCCGCGTTACATAA
CTTACGGTAAATGGCCCGCCTGGCTGACCGCCCAACGACCCCCGCCCATTGACGTCAATAATGACGTATG
TTCCCATAGTAACGCCAATAGGGACTTTCCATTGACGTCAATGGGTGGAGTATTTACGGTAAACTGCCCA
CTTGGCAGTACATCAAGTGTATCATATGCCAAGTACGCCCCCTATTGACGTCAATGACGGTAAATGGCCC
GCCTGGCATTATGCCCAGTACATGACCTTATGGGACTTTCCTACTTGGCAGTACATCTACGTATTAGTCA
TCGCTATTACCATGGTGATGCGGTTTTGGCAGTACATCAATGGGCGTGGATAGCGGTTTGACTCACGGGG
ATTTCCAAGTCTCCACCCCATTGACGTCAATGGGAGTTTGTTTTGGCACCAAAATCAACGGGACTTTCCA
AAATGTCGTAACAACTCCGCCCCATTGACGCAAATGGGCGGTAGGCGTGTACGGTGGGAGGTCTATATAA
GCAGAGCTCTCTGGCTAACTAGAGAACCCACTGCTTACTGGCTTATCGAAATTAATACGACTCACTATAG
GGAGACCCAAGCTCTAGCGCTACCGGTCGCCACCATGGCTTCTAACTTTACTCAGTTCGTTCTCGTCGAC
AATGGCGGAACTGGCGACGTGACTGTCGCCCCAAGCAACTTCGCTAACGGGGTCGCTGAATGGATCAGCT
CTAACTCGCGATCACAGGCTTACAAAGTAACCTGTAGCGTTCGTCAGAGCTCTGCGCAGAATCGCAAATA
CACCATCAAAGTCGAGGTGCCTAAAGTGGCAACCCAGACTGTTGGTGGTGAAGAGCTTCCTGTAGCCGGA
TGGAGATCTTACTTAAATATGGAACTAACCATTCCAATTTTCGCCACGAATTCCGACTGCGAGCTTATTG
TTAAGGCAATGCAAGGTCTCCTAAAAGATGGAAACCCGATTCCCTCGGCCATCGCGGCCAACTCCGGCAT
CTACGGAGGTGGAGGTGGATCTGGTGGATCTCCTCCACATATGGCTTACCCATACGATGTTCCAGATTAC
GCTCCTCCATCTCGAGCTCAAGCTTCGAATTCTGCAGTCGACGGTACCGCGGATCTTCCTTCACATCTGA
ATAGCTTCATTGATGAGAACCCCTCGGGATTACCTATAGGGGAGGCTTTAGATCGTATACATGGGAGTGT
CGCTCTGGAAACATTAAGGCAGCAGCAGGCACGGTTCCAGCAGTGGAGCGAGCATCATGCCTTTCTCAGT
CAGGGCAGCGTTCCATACCCACACCATCACCATCCTCACCTCCAGCATCTTCCTCAGCCGCCCCTGGGAT
TACATCAGCCGCCAGTGAGGGCAGACTGGAAGCTCACCAGCAGTGCCGAAGATGAAGTGGAGACCACATA
CTCAAGGTTTCAAGACTTAATCAGAGAACTGTCTCATCGTGATCAAAGTGAAACACGGGAACTAGCTGAA
ATGCCACCACCTCAATCAAGACTTTTGCAATATAGACAAGTACAGAGTAGAAGCCCACCAGCAGTCCCAT
CTCCCCCATCCAGTACAGACCACAGTAGCCACTTTTCTAACTTTAATGATAACAGCAGAGACATTGAAGT
AGCCAGCAACCCAGCATTTCCACAGCGCCTCCCACCCCAGATATTCAACTCACCTTTCTCGTTGCCATCT
GAACACCTTGCCCCTCCTCCCTTGAAATACCTGGCACCTGATGGAGCATGGACTTTTGCTAACTTGCAAC
AGAATCACCTAATGGGGCCAGGTTTTCCCTATGGCCTACCTCCATTGCCTCACAGGCCACCGCAGAACCC
TTTTGTACAAATACAGAATCATCAACATGCTATTGGTCAAGAGCCATTTCACCCATTGTCATCTCGAACA
GTATCTTCTTCTTCGCTCCCTAGCTTAGAAGAGTATGAGCCCAGAGGACCTGGTCGGCCCTTGTACCAAA
GAAGAATCTCATCTAGCTCAGTTCAACCTTGTTCTGAAGAAGTAAGCACTCCTCAAGACAGTCTGGCTCA
GTGTAAAGAGCTTCAGGACCACAGTAACCAATCTTCTTTCAACTTTTCATCCCCGGAGTCCTGGGTAAAC
ACCACCTCATCTACTCCTTATCAGAACATTCCGTGCAATGGATCCAGCAGGACAGCTCAGCCCAGAGAGT
TGATAGCGCCACCCAAGACTGTCAAACCCCCTGAGGATCAACTGAAGTCGGAGAACCTCGAGGTGTCCAG
TTCCTTCAACTACAGTGTGCTGCAGCATCTTGGCCAGTTTCCACCCCTTATGCCTAACAAGCAGATCGCG
GAGTCGGCCAATAGCAGTAGCCCCCAGAGCTCTGCGGGGGGCAAGCCCGCCATGTCCTATGCCAGCGCTC
TGCGGGCCCCTCCAAAGCCCAGGCCCCCTCCTGAGCAGGCCAAGAAGAGTAGCGACCCTCTGTCTCTCTT
CCAGGAACTGAGCCTAGGGAGCTCATCTGGCAGCAATGGCTTTTACTCATATTTTAAATAATCTAGATAA
CTGATCATAATCAGCCATACCACATTTGTAGAGGTTTTACTTGCTTTAAAAAACCTCCCACACCTCCCCC
TGAACCTGAAACATAAAATGAATGCAATTGTTGTTGTTAACTTGTTTATTGCAGCTTATAATGGTTACAA
ATAAAGCAATAGCATCACAAATTTCACAAATAAAGCATTTTTTTCACTGCATTCTAGTTGTGGTTTGTCC
AAACTCATCAATGTATCTTAACGCGTAAATTGTAAGCGTTAATATTTTGTTAAAATTCGCGTTAAATTTT
TGTTAAATCAGCTCATTTTTTAACCAATAGGCCGAAATCGGCAAAATCCCTTATAAATCAAAAGAATAGA
CCGAGATAGGGT
[37 nt withheld, positions 2953-2989]
AAAGAACGTGGACTCCAACGTCAAAGG
[49 nt withheld, positions 3017-3065]
T
[91 nt withheld, positions 3067-3157]
G
[124 nt withheld, positions 3159-3282]
CAGGTGGCACTTTTCGGGGAAATGTGCGCGGAACCCCTATTTGTTTATTTTTCTAAATACATTCAAATAT
GTATCCGCTCATGAGACAATAACCCTGATAAATGCTTCAATAATATTGAAAAAGGAAGAGTCCTGAGGCG
GAAAGAACCAGCTGTGGAATGTGTGTCAGTTAGGGTGTGGAAAGTCCCCAGGCTCCCCAGCAGGCAGAAG
TATGCAAAGCATGCATCTCAATTAGTCAGCAACCAGGTGTGGAAAGTCCCCAGGCTCCCCAGCAGGCAGA
AGTATGCAAAGCATGCATCTCAATTAGTCAGCAACCATAGTCCCGCCCCTAACTCCGCCCATCCCGCCCC
TAACTCCGCCCAGTTCCGCCCATTCTCCGCCCCATGGCTGACTAATTTTTTTTATTTATGCAGAGGCCGA
GGCCGCCTCGGCCTCTGAGCTATTCCAGAAGTAGTGAGGAGGCTTTTTTGGAGGCCTAGGCTTTTGCAAA
GATCGATCAAGAGACAGGATGAGGATCGTTTCGCATGATTGAACAAGATGGATTGCACGCAGGTTCTCCG
GCCGCTTGGGTGGAGAGGCTATTCGGCTATGACTGGGCACAACAGACAATCGGCTGCTCTGATGCCGCCG
TGTTCCGGCTGTCAGCGCAGGGGCGCCCGGTTCTTTTTGTCAAGACCGACCTGTCCGGTGCCCTGAATGA
ACTGCAAGACGAGGCAGCGCGGCTATCGTGGCTGGCCACGACGGGCGTTCCTTGCGCAGCTGTGCTCGAC
GTTGTCACTGAAGCGGGAAGGGACTGGCTGCTATTGGGCGAAGTGCCGGGGCAGGATCTCCTGTCATCTC
ACCTTGCTCCTGCCGAGAAAGTATCCATCATGGCTGATGCAATGCGGCGGCTGCATACGCTTGATCCGGC
TACCTGCCCATTCGACCACCAAGCGAAACATCGCATCGAGCGAGCACGTACTCGGATGGAAGCCGGTCTT
GTCGATCAGGATGATCTGGACGAAGAGCATCAGGGGCTCGCGCCAGCCGAACTGTTCGCCAGGCTCAAGG
CGAGCATGCCCGACGGCGAGGATCTCGTCGTGACCCATGGCGATGCCTGCTTGCCGAATATCATGGTGGA
AAATGGCCGCTTTTCTGGATTCATCGACTGTGGCCGGCTGGGTGTGGCGGACCGCTATCAGGACATAGCG
TTGGCTACCCGTGATATTGCTGAAGAGCTTGGCGGCGAATGGGCTGACCGCTTCCTCGTGCTTTACGGTA
TCGCCGCTCCCGATTCGCAGCGCATCGCCTTCTATCGCCTTCTTGACGAGTTCTTCTGAGCGGGACTCTG
GGGTTCGAAATGACCGACCAAGCGACGCCCAACCTGCCATCACGAGATTTCGATTCCACCGCCGCCTTCT
ATGAAAGGTTGGGCTTCGGAATCGTTTTCCGGGACGCCGGCTGGATGATCCTCCAGCGCGGGGATCTCAT
GCTGGAGTTCTTCGCCCACCCTAGGGGGAGGCTAACTGAAACACGGAAGGAGACAATACCGGAAGGAACC
CGCGCTATGACGGCAATAAAAAGACAGAATAAAACGCACGGTGTTGGGTCGTTTGTTCATAAACGCGGGG
TTCGGTCCCAGGGCTGGCACTCTGTCGATACCCCACCGAGACCCCATTGGGGCCAATACGCCCGCGTTTC
TTCCTTTTCCCCACCCCACCCCCCAAGTTCGGGTGAAGGCCCAGGGCTCGCAGCCAACGTCGGGGCGGCA
GGCCCTGCCATAGCCTCAGGTTACTCATATATACTTTAGATTGATTTAAAACTTCATTTTTAATTTAAAA
GGATCTAGGTGAAGATCCTTTTTGATAATCTCATGACCAAAATCCCTTAACGTGAGTTTTCGTTCCACTG
AGCGTCAGACCCCGTAGAAAAGATCAAAGGATCTTCTTGAGATCCTTTTTTTCTGCGCGTAATCTGCTGC
TTGCAAACAAAAAAACCACCGCTACCAGCGGTGGTTTGTTTGCCGGATCAAGAGCTACCAACTCTTTTTC
CGAAGGTAACTGGCTTCAGCAGAGCGCAGATACCAAATACTGTCCTTCTAGTGTAGCCGTAGTTAGGCCA
CCACTTCAAGAACTCTGTAGCACCGCCTACATACCTCGCTCTGCTAATCCTGTTACCAGTGGCTGCTGCC
AGTGGCGATAAGTCGTGTCTTACCGGGTTGGACTCAAGACGATAGTTACCGGATAAGGCGCAGCGGTCGG
GCTGAACGGGGGGTTCGTGCACACAGCCCAGCTTGGAGCGAACGACCTACACCGAACTGAGATACCTACA
GCGTGAGCTATGAGAAAGCGCCACGCTTCCCGAAGGGAGAAAGGCGGACAGGTATCCGGTAAGCGGCAGG
GTCGGAACAGGAGAGCGCACGAGGGAGCTTCCAGGGGGAAACGCCTGGTATCTTTATAGTCCTGTCGGGT
TTCGCCACCTCTGACTTGAGCGTCGATTTTTGTGATGCTCGTCAGGGGGGCGGAGCCTATGGAAAAACGC
CAGCAACGCGGCCTTTTTACGGTTCCTGGCCTTTTGCTGGCCTTTTGCTCACATGTTCTTTCCTGCGTTA
TCCCCTGATTCTGTGGATAACCGTATTACCGCCATGCAT
